Addgene plasmid #149266: pGBW-m4046742
Purpose: Bacterial expression plasmid for SARS-CoV-2 nsp11
Depositing lab: Ginkgo Bioworks & Benjie Chen.
Backbone
  Vector backbone: ori-013 - marker | cmR
  Backbone size w/o insert (bp): 1462
  Vector type: Bacterial Expression
Growth in bacteria
  Bacterial resistance: Chloramphenicol, 25 μg/mL
  Growth temperature: 30°C
  Growth strain: DH5alpha
  Copy number: High Copy
Gene/Insert
  Gene/Insert name: SARS-CoV-2 nsp11
  Species: Escherichia coli str. K-12 substr. MG1655; Severe acute respiratory syndrome coronavirus 2
  Insert size (bp): 32
  Mutation: wt
  Entrez Gene: ORF1ab (a.k.a. GU280_gp01)
  Promoter: Promoter | pT7 ; Operator | lacO ; RBS | T7_rbs ; Start Codon | ATG
  Tag / fusion protein: Cleavable TEV;Myc (C terminal on backbone)
  Cloning method: Unknown
Resource information
  A portion of this plasmid was derived from a plasmid made by: GinkgoBioworks
Depositor comments: NCBI Reference Sequence: YP_009725312.1 NGS used for QC was performed by Ginkgo and may not fully cover the entire plasmid.
How to cite: pGBW-m4046742 was a gift from Ginkgo Bioworks & Benjie Chen (Addgene plasmid # 149266)
