[The description below was written by a language model from this plasmid's Addgene catalogue record and pLannotate feature annotations shown in this document.]
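Description:
pGBW-m4046742 is a very compact bacterial expression plasmid (about 1.8 kb in the sequenced record) designed to produce SARS-CoV-2 nsp11 in E. coli. It is built on a minimal synthetic backbone of roughly 1.5 kb that carries little beyond a high-copy ColE1/pUC-type origin of replication and a chloramphenicol acetyltransferase (cat) gene driven by its own cat promoter, which provides chloramphenicol selection. A lambda t0 terminator lies downstream of cat and spans the numbering origin of the circular sequence, insulating the expression cassette that follows from read-through transcription.

The expression cassette consists of a T7 promoter immediately followed by a lac operator, then the strong ribosome binding site from phage T7 gene 10 and an ATG start codon. Transcription therefore depends on T7 RNA polymerase supplied by the host. It can be repressed by Lac repressor and relieved with IPTG, but no lacI gene is annotated on the plasmid, so the repressor would also have to come from the host strain. The insert is wild-type nsp11, a very short peptide released from the ORF1ab polyprotein, and it is listed at only about 32 bp. According to the catalogue entry it is fused at its C terminus to a TEV protease cleavage site and a Myc epitope encoded by the backbone, allowing immunodetection and removal of the tag. The automated feature table does not annotate the nsp11 coding sequence, the TEV site or the Myc tag, though the unannotated stretch between the RBS and the origin is where they would be expected. The depositor notes that the sequencing used for quality control may not cover the entire plasmid.
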