Features (pLannotate 1.2.2; 8 found; start..end, strand, type, name):
     60..78      +  promoter       T7 promoter: promoter for bacteriophage T7 RNA polymerase
     79..103     +  protein_bind   lac operator: The lac repressor binds to the lac operator to inhibit transcription in E. coli. This inhibition can be relieved by adding lactose or isopropyl-β-D-thiogalactopyranoside (IPTG). lac repressor encoded by lacI
    118..140     +  RBS            RBS: efficient ribosome binding site from bacteriophage T7 gene 10 (Olins and Rangwala, 1989)
    355..943     +  rep_origin     ori: high-copy-number ColE1/pMB1/pBR322/pUC origin of replication
    951..1048    +  promoter       cat promoter: promoter of the E. coli cat gene encoding chloramphenicol acetyltransferase
   1049..1705    +  CDS            cat: CAT_ECOLX - Experimental evidence at protein level: Swiss-Prot protein existence level 1. This enzyme is an effector of chloramphenicol resistance in bacteria. From Escherichia coli. This protein is used as a marker in many commonly used cloning vectors, such as pACYC184.
   1729..1781    +  terminator     lambda t0 terminator (fragment): transcription terminator from phage lambda
   1779..32      +  terminator     lambda t0 terminator (across the origin): minimal transcription terminator from phage lambda (Scholtissek and Grosse, 1987)
>Addgene plasmid #149266 | pGBW-m4046742 | addgene full sequence | sequence record 296866 | Ginkgo NGS Result
AGAACGCTCGGTTGCCGCCGGGCGTTTTTTATTGGTCATCGATCTCGATCCCGCGAAATTAATACGACTC
ACTATAGGGGAATTGTGAGCGGATAACAATTCCCCTCTAGAAATAATTTTGTTTAACTTTAAGAAGGAGA
CTCTTCTATGGCTGATGCACAATCGTTTTTAAACGGGTTTGCGGAGAACCTGTACTTTCAAAGCGAGCAG
AAGCTTATTTCCGAAGAAGATCTCTAACCGGCTTATCGGTCAGTTTCACCTGATTTACGTAAAAACCCGC
TTCGGCGGGTTTTTGCTTTTGGAGGGGCAGAAAGATGAATGACTGTCCACGACGCTATACCCAAAAGAAA
AAGCTTGAGATCCTTTTTTTCTGCGCGTAATCTGCTGCTTGCAAACAAAAAAACCACCGCTACCAGCGGT
GGTTTGTTTGCCGGATCAAGAGCTACCAACTCTTTTTCCGAAGGTAACTGGCTTCAGCAGAGCGCAGATA
CCAAATACTGTTCTTCTAGTGTAGCCGTAGTTAGGCCACCACTTCAAGAACTCTGTAGCACCGCCTACAT
ACCTCGCTCTGCTAATCCTGTTACCAGTGGCTGCTGCCAGTGGCGATAAGTCGTGTCTTACCGGGTTGGA
CTCAAGACGATAGTTACCGGATAAGGCGCAGCGGTCGGGCTGAACGGGGGGTTCGTGCACACAGCCCAGC
TTGGAGCGAACGACCTACACCGAACTGAGATACCTACAGCGTGAGCTATGAGAAAGCGCCACGCTTCCCG
AAGGGAGAAAGGCGGACAGGTATCCGGTAAGCGGCAGGGTCGGAACAGGAGAGCGCACGAGGGAGCTTCC
AGGGGGAAACGCCTGGTATCTTTATAGTCCTGTCGGGTTTCGCCACCTCTGACTTGAGCGTCGATTTTTG
TGATGCTCGTCAGGGGGGCGGAGCCTATGGAAATTGATCGGGCACGTAAGAGGTTCCAACTTTCACCATA
ATGAAATAAGATCACTACCGGGCGTATTTTTTGAGTTATCGAGATTTTCAGGAGCTAAGGAAGCTAAAAT
GGAGAAAAAAATCACTGGATATACCACCGTTGATATATCCCAATGGCATCGTAAAGAACATTTTGAGGCA
TTTCAGTCAGTTGCTCAATGTACCTATAACCAGACCGTTCAGCTGGATATTACGGCCTTTTTAAAGACCG
TAAAGAAAAATAAGCACAAGTTTTATCCGGCCTTTATTCACATTCTTGCCCGCCTGATGAATGCTCATCC
GGAATTTCGTATGGCAATGAAAGACGGTGAGCTGGTGATATGGGATAGTGTTCACCCTTGTTACACCGTT
TTCCATGAGCAAACTGAAACGTTTTCATCGCTCTGGAGTGAATACCACGACGATTTCCGGCAGTTTCTAC
ACATATATTCGCAAGATGTGGCGTGTTACGGTGAAAACCTGGCCTATTTCCCTAAAGGGTTTATTGAGAA
TATGTTTTTCGTTTCAGCCAATCCCTGGGTGAGTTTCACCAGTTTTGATTTAAACGTGGCCAATATGGAC
AACTTCTTCGCCCCCGTTTTCACCATGGGCAAATATTATACGCAAGGCGACAAGGTGCTGATGCCGCTGG
CGATTCAGGTTCATCATGCCGTTTGTGATGGCTTCCATGTCGGCAGAATGCTTAATGAATTACAACAGTA
CTGCGATGAGTGGCAGGGCGGGGCGTAATTTGATATCGAGCTCGCTTGGACTCCTGTTGATAGATCCAGT
AATGACCTCAGAACTCCATCTGGATTTGTTC
